Addgene plasmid #227012: pFUGW hUbC-Sub-dCas9-KRAB-T2A-GFP
Purpose: Lentiviral Expression of dCas9-KRAB from S. uberis fused to the repressive KRAB domain
Depositing lab: Charles Gersbach. Depositing organization: Duke University. Publication: Characterization of diverse Cas9 orthologs for genome and epigenome editing. Butterfield GL, Rohm D, Roberts A, Nethery MA, Rizzo AJ, Morone DJ, Garnier L, Iglesias N, Barrangou R, Gersbach CA. Proc Natl Acad Sci U S A. 2025 Mar 18;122(11):e2417674122. doi: 10.1073/pnas.2417674122. Epub 2025 Mar 12. PubMed 40073054.
Backbone
  Vector backbone: FUGW
  Vector type: Lentiviral, CRISPR
Growth in bacteria
  Bacterial resistance: Ampicillin, 100 μg/mL
  Growth temperature: 37°C
  Growth strain: NEB Stable
  Copy number: High Copy
Gene/Insert
  Gene/Insert name: dCas9
  Species: S. uberis
  Promoter: UbC
  Tag / fusion protein: 3xFLAG, SV40 NLS (N terminal on insert)
  Cloning method: Gene Synthesis
  Sequencing primers: 5′ n/a
Terms and licenses: Academic/Nonprofit Terms; Industry Terms: Not Available to Industry
How to cite: pFUGW hUbC-Sub-dCas9-KRAB-T2A-GFP was a gift from Charles Gersbach (Addgene plasmid # 227012 ; http://n2t.net/addgene:227012 ; RRID:Addgene_227012)
