[The description below was written by a language model from this plasmid's Addgene catalogue record and pLannotate feature annotations shown in this document.]
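Description:
pFUGW hUbC-Sub-dCas9-KRAB-T2A-GFP is a 14.3 kb lentiviral CRISPR interference vector built on the FUGW backbone. It is propagated in E. coli from a high-copy ColE1/pUC-type origin under ampicillin selection (AmpR). The backbone also carries an f1 origin and an SV40/EM7-driven bleomycin/Zeocin resistance cassette that lies outside the viral transfer region. Genomic RNA for packaging is transcribed from a CMV enhancer/promoter fused to a truncated HIV-1 5' LTR. This is followed by the Ψ packaging signal, a gag fragment, the RRE for Rev-dependent nuclear export and the cPPT/CTS. WPRE sits downstream of the payload to boost transcript expression, and a truncated 3' LTR and a bGH polyadenylation signal close the unit.

The payload is driven by the human ubiquitin C promoter and encodes a nuclease-inactive Cas9 from Streptococcus uberis. Per the catalogue entry it carries an N-terminal 3xFLAG tag and SV40 NLS, though only the 3xFLAG is annotated. The automated annotation labels the Cas9 reading frame by similarity to a related streptococcal ortholog. Its C-terminus is fused to the KRAB repression domain of human ZNF10. EGFP follows, separated by the T2A peptide named in the construct title (not annotated), so transduced cells can be identified by fluorescence. The feature table additionally shows a blasticidin S deaminase (bsr) reading frame just downstream of EGFP, which the catalogue fields do not mention; how it is linked to EGFP is not stated. Two same-orientation loxP sites flank the whole cassette from the UbC promoter to bsr, which would in principle permit Cre-mediated excision.

The construct is intended for stable lentiviral delivery of dCas9-KRAB for targeted gene repression. The guide RNA is supplied separately.
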