Features (pLannotate 1.2.2; 37 found; start..end, strand, type, name):
    224..423     +  promoter       CMV promoter: human cytomegalovirus (CMV) immediate early promoter
    441..621     +  LTR            5' LTR (truncated): truncated 5' long terminal repeat (LTR) from HIV-1
    668..793     +  misc_feature   HIV-1 Ψ: packaging signal of human immunodeficiency virus type 1
    777..1140    +  CDS            HIV-1 gag (fragment): gag protein from human immunodeficiency virus 1; gag
   1286..1519    +  misc_feature   RRE: The Rev response element (RRE) of HIV-1 allows for Rev-dependent mRNA export from the nucleus to the cytoplasm.
   1896..1996    +  CDS            Rev (fragment): human immunodeficiency virus 1 (HIV-1) Rev protein; rev; enhances nuclear export of unspliced and incompletely spliced viral mRNAs
   2046..2163    +  misc_feature   cPPT/CTS: central polypurine tract and central termination sequence of HIV-1
   2205..2238    +  protein_bind   loxP: Cre-mediated recombination occurs in the 8-bp core sequence (GCATACAT). Cre recombinase
   2262..3473    +  promoter       UbC promoter: human ubiquitin C promoter
   3484..3502    -  misc_feature   MCS (fragment): pUC18/19 multiple cloning site
   3511..3576    +  CDS            3xFLAG: three tandem FLAG® epitope tags, followed by an enterokinase cleavage site
   3634..6981    +  CDS            cas9-1: CAS9A_STRTD - Also known as csn1. Experimental evidence at protein level: Swiss-Prot protein existence level 1. CRISPR (clustered regularly interspaced short palindromic repeat) is an adaptive immune system that provides protection against mobile genetic elements (viruses, transposable elements and conjugative plasmids). CRISPR clusters contain spacers, sequences complementary to antecedent mobile elements, and target invading nucleic acids. CRISPR clusters are transcribed and processed into CRISPR RNA (crRNA). In type II CRISPR systems correct processing of pre-crRNA requires a trans- encoded
   7051..7236    +  CDS            KRAB: Krüppel-associated box (KRAB) transcriptional repression domain from the human zinc finger protein ZNF10 (Margolin et al., 1994)
   7303..8019    +  CDS            EGFP: EGFP is a basic (constitutively fluorescent) green fluorescent protein published in 1996, derived from Aequorea victoria. It is reported to be a rapidly-maturing weak dimer with moderate acid sensitivity.
   8086..8502    +  CDS            bsr: BSR_BACCE - Experimental evidence at protein level: Swiss-Prot protein existence level 1. Catalyzes the deamination of the cytosine moiety of the antibiotics blasticidin S, cytomycin and acetylblasticidin S. From Bacillus cereus.
   8518..8551    +  protein_bind   loxP: Cre-mediated recombination occurs in the 8-bp core sequence (GCATACAT). Cre recombinase
   8552..8576    +  misc_feature   MCS (fragment): pBluescript multiple cloning site
   8576..9164    +  misc_feature   WPRE: woodchuck hepatitis virus posttranscriptional regulatory element
   9101..9682    +  CDS            nef (fragment): NEF_HV1H2 - Experimental evidence at protein level: Swiss-Prot protein existence level 1. Extracellular Nef protein targets CD4(+) T-lymphocytes for apoptosis by interacting with CXCR4 surface receptors. From Human immunodeficiency virus type 1 group M subtype B (isolate HXB2) (HIV-1).
   9689..9869    +  LTR            5' LTR (truncated): truncated 5' long terminal repeat (LTR) from HIV-1
   9901..10125   +  polyA_signal   bGH poly(A) signal: bovine growth hormone polyadenylation signal
  10129..10150   +  promoter       SV40 promoter (fragment): SV40 enhancer and early promoter
  10171..10599   +  rep_origin     f1 ori (sequence partly withheld): f1 bacteriophage origin of replication; arrow indicates direction of (+) strand synthesis
  10613..10942   +  promoter       SV40 promoter: SV40 enhancer and early promoter
  10990..11037   +  promoter       EM7 promoter: synthetic bacterial promoter&nbsp
  11056..11430   +  CDS            BleoR: antibiotic-binding protein; Sh ble from Streptoalloteichus hindustanus; confers resistance to bleomycin, phleomycin, and Zeocin™
  11440..11565   +  CDS            ble (fragment): BLE_KLEPN - Experimental evidence at protein level: Swiss-Prot protein existence level 1. Binding protein with a strong affinity to the bleomycin family of antibiotics. Binds to CL990; an antimitotic-antibiotic compound. From Klebsiella pneumoniae.
  11560..11681   +  polyA_signal   SV40 poly(A) signal: SV40 polyadenylation signal
  11752..11774   -  protein_bind   lac operator (fragment): The lac repressor binds to the lac operator to inhibit transcription in E. coli. This inhibition can be relieved by adding lactose or isopropyl-β-D-thiogalactopyranoside (IPTG). lac repressor encoded by lacI
  11778..11808   -  promoter       lac promoter: promoter for the E. coli lac operon
  11823..11844   -  protein_bind   CAP binding site: CAP binding activates transcription in the presence of cAMP. E. coli catabolite activator protein
  11857..11949   -  CDS            lacI (fragment): lac repressor; lacI; The lac repressor binds to the lac operator to inhibit transcription in E. coli. This inhibition can be relieved by adding lactose or isopropyl-β-D-thiogalactopyranoside (IPTG).
  12132..12720   -  rep_origin     ori: high-copy-number ColE1/pMB1/pBR322/pUC origin of replication
  12891..13751   -  CDS            AmpR: β-lactamase; bla; confers resistance to ampicillin, carbenicillin, and related antibiotics
  13752..13856   -  promoter       AmpR promoter: bla
  13915..13967   -  misc_feature   bom (fragment): basis of mobility region from pBR322
  14122..223     +  enhancer       CMV enhancer (across the origin): human cytomegalovirus immediate early enhancer
>Addgene plasmid #227012 | pFUGW hUbC-Sub-dCas9-KRAB-T2A-GFP | addgene full sequence | sequence record 449965 | Addgene NGS Result
TCCCATAGTAACGCCAATAGGGACTTTCCATTGACGTCAATGGGTGGAGTATTTACGGTAAACTGCCCAC
TTGGCAGTACATCAAGTGTATCATATGCCAAGTACGCCCCCTATTGACGTCAATGACGGTAAATGGCCCG
CCTGGCATTATGCCCAGTACATGACCTTATGGGACTTTCCTACTTGGCAGTACATCTACGTATTAGTCAT
CGCTATTACCATGGTGATGCGGTTTTGGCAGTACATCAATGGGCGTGGATAGCGGTTTGACTCACGGGGA
TTTCCAAGTCTCCACCCCATTGACGTCAATGGGAGTTTGTTTTGGCACCAAAATCAACGGGACTTTCCAA
AATGTCGTAACAACTCCGCCCCATTGACGCAAATGGGCGGTAGGCGTGTACGGTGGGAGGTCTATATAAG
CAGCGCGTTTTGCCTGTACTGGGTCTCTCTGGTTAGACCAGATCTGAGCCTGGGAGCTCTCTGGCTAACT
AGGGAACCCACTGCTTAAGCCTCAATAAAGCTTGCCTTGAGTGCTTCAAGTAGTGTGTGCCCGTCTGTTG
TGTGACTCTGGTAACTAGAGATCCCTCAGACCCTTTTAGTCAGTGTGGAAAATCTCTAGCAGTGGCGCCC
GAACAGGGACTTGAAAGCGAAAGGGAAACCAGAGGAGCTCTCTCGACGCAGGACTCGGCTTGCTGAAGCG
CGCACGGCAAGAGGCGAGGGGCGGCGACTGGTGAGTACGCCAAAAATTTTGACTAGCGGAGGCTAGAAGG
AGAGAGATGGGTGCGAGAGCGTCAGTATTAAGCGGGGGAGAATTAGATCGCGATGGGAAAAAATTCGGTT
AAGGCCAGGGGGAAAGAAAAAATATAAATTAAAACATATAGTATGGGCAAGCAGGGAGCTAGAACGATTC
GCAGTTAATCCTGGCCTGTTAGAAACATCAGAAGGCTGTAGACAAATACTGGGACAGCTACAACCATCCC
TTCAGACAGGATCAGAAGAACTTAGATCATTATATAATACAGTAGCAACCCTCTATTGTGTGCATCAAAG
GATAGAGATAAAAGACACCAAGGAAGCTTTAGACAAGATAGAGGAAGAGCAAAACAAAAGTAAGACCACC
GCACAGCAAGCGGCCGCTGATCTTCAGACCTGGAGGAGGAGATATGAGGGACAATTGGAGAAGTGAATTA
TATAAATATAAAGTAGTAAAAATTGAACCATTAGGAGTAGCACCCACCAAGGCAAAGAGAAGAGTGGTGC
AGAGAGAAAAAAGAGCAGTGGGAATAGGAGCTTTGTTCCTTGGGTTCTTGGGAGCAGCAGGAAGCACTAT
GGGCGCAGCGTCAATGACGCTGACGGTACAGGCCAGACAATTATTGTCTGGTATAGTGCAGCAGCAGAAC
AATTTGCTGAGGGCTATTGAGGCGCAACAGCATCTGTTGCAACTCACAGTCTGGGGCATCAAGCAGCTCC
AGGCAAGAATCCTGGCTGTGGAAAGATACCTAAAGGATCAACAGCTCCTGGGGATTTGGGGTTGCTCTGG
AAAACTCATTTGCACCACTGCTGTGCCTTGGAATGCTAGTTGGAGTAATAAATCTCTGGAACAGATTTGG
AATCACACGACCTGGATGGAGTGGGACAGAGAAATTAACAATTACACAAGCTTAATACACTCCTTAATTG
AAGAATCGCAAAACCAGCAAGAAAAGAATGAACAAGAATTATTGGAATTAGATAAATGGGCAAGTTTGTG
GAATTGGTTTAACATAACAAATTGGCTGTGGTATATAAAATTATTCATAATGATAGTAGGAGGCTTGGTA
GGTTTAAGAATAGTTTTTGCTGTACTTTCTATAGTGAATAGAGTTAGGCAGGGATATTCACCATTATCGT
TTCAGACCCACCTCCCAACCCCGAGGGGACCCGACAGGCCCGAAGGAATAGAAGAAGAAGGTGGAGAGAG
AGACAGAGACAGATCCATTCGATTAGTGAACGGATCGGCACTGCGTGCGCCAATTCTGCAGACAAATGGC
AGTATTCATCCACAATTTTAAAAGAAAAGGGGGGATTGGGGGGTACAGTGCAGGGGAAAGAATAGTAGAC
ATAATAGCAACAGACATACAAACTAAAGAATTACAAAAACAAATTACAAAAATTCAAAATTTTCGGGTTT
ATTACAGGGACAGCAGAGATCCAGTTTGGTTAATATAACTTCGTATAGCATACATTATACGAAGTTATTA
ACCCGTGTCGGCTCCAGATCTGGCCTCCGCGCCGGGTTTTGGCGCCTCCCGCGGGCGCCCCCCTCCTCAC
GGCGAGCGCTGCCACGTCAGACGAAGGGCGCAGCGAGCGTCCTGATCCTTCCGCCCGGACGCTCAGGACA
GCGGCCCGCTGCTCATAAGACTCGGCCTTAGAACCCCAGTATCAGCAGAAGGACATTTTAGGACGGGACT
TGGGTGACTCTAGGGCACTGGTTTTCTTTCCAGAGAGCGGAACAGGCGAGGAAAAGTAGTCCCTTCTCGG
CGATTCTGCGGAGGGATCTCCGTGGGGCGGTGAACGCCGATGATTATATAAGGACGCGCCGGGTGTGGCA
CAGCTAGTTCCGTCGCAGCCGGGATTTGGGTCGCGGTTCTTGTTTGTGGATCGCTGTGATCGTCACTTGG
TGAGTAGCGGGCTGCTGGGCTGGCCGGGGCTTTCGTGGCCGCCGGGCCGCTCGGTGGGACGGAAGCGTGT
GGAGAGACCGCCAAGGGCTGTAGTCTGGGTCCGCGAGCAAGGTTGCCCTGAACTGGGGGTTGGGGGGAGC
GCAGCAAAATGGCGGCTGTTCCCGAGTCTTGAATGGAAGACGCTTGTGAGGCGGGCTGTGAGGTCGTTGA
AACAAGGTGGGGGGCATGGTGGGCGGCAAGAACCCAAGGTCTTGAGGCCTTCGCTAATGCGGGAAAGCTC
TTATTCGGGTGAGATGGGCTGGGGCACCATCTGGGGACCCTGACGTGAAGTTTGTCACTGACTGGAGAAC
TCGGTTTGTCGTCTGTTGCGGGGGCGGCAGTTATGGCGGTGCCGTTGGGCAGTGCACCCGTACCTTTGGG
AGCGCGCGCCCTCGTCGTGTCGTGACGTCACCCGTTCTGTTGGCTTATAATGCAGGGTGGGGCCACCTGC
CGGTAGGTGTGCGGTAGGCTTTTCTCCGTCGCAGGACGCAGGGTTCGGGCCTAGGGTAGGCTCTCCTGAA
TCGACAGGCGCCGGACCTCTGGTGAGGGGAGGGATAAGTGAGGCGTCAGTTTCTTTGGTCGGTTTTATGT
ACCTATCTTCTTAAGTAGCTGAAGCTCCGGTTTTGAACTATGCGCTCGGGGTTGGCGAGTGTGTTTTGTG
AAGTTTTTTAGGCACCTTTTGAAATGTAATCATTTGGGTCAATATGTAATTTTCAGTGTTAGACTAGTAA
ATTGTCCGCTAAATTCTGGCCGTTTTTGGCTTTTTTGTTAGACGAAGCTTGGGCTGCAGGTCGACTCTAG
AGCCACCATGGACTACAAAGACCATGACGGTGATTATAAAGATCATGACATCGATTACAAGGATGACGAT
GACAAGCACGTTAACCCCAAGAAGAAGAGGAAGGTGGGCCGCGGAACCGGTATGACTAATGGGATGATTC
TGGGCTTAGCAATCGGAGTCGCGTCTGTAGGGGTAGGAATTATCGAGGCCGATAGTGGCAAGGTAATTCA
CGCAAGCTCACGGATCTTCCCTAGTGCTAATGCCGACAATAATGTGGAGCGCCGCAAGTTCCGGGGATCT
AGGCGCCTTCTTAGGAGGAAAAAGCACAGGGTTAAGCGCTTACAGGATCTGTTTGACAAGTACGATATCG
TGACTAACTTCGATAACCTCAACCTTAACCCCTACGAGCTGCGAGTTAAGGGCTTAAACGAGCCATTGAG
CAACGAAGAGCTCTTCGCATCACTCCGGAACATCACAAAGCACAGGGGCATTTCCTATCTCGATGATGCT
GAGGATGACTCTTCTGGAAACGGGACAGAATACGCCAAAGCGATAGAGCTGAATCAGCAGCTTCTGAAAG
AAAAGACCCCCGGTCAGATCCAGTACGACAGACTCAATCAGTATGGGCAACTGAGAGGCAATTTCGATAT
CGTGGATGAAAACGGCGAGATTCACCACGTGATAAACGTTTTTTCAACATCAAGTTACAGAAAGGAAGCC
GAGCAGATTCTCAAGAAGCAGTCTGAAACGAATACTAGTATCAGCACCGACTTTATAAATGATTTCATCC
AATTGCTGACCTCTAAGAGGAAATATTACCATGGTCCTGGTAATCCAAAGAGCCGCACAGATTACGGGCG
CTACCGGACGGATGGGACGGATCTCGATAACATCTTCGATGTTCTGATAGGTAAATGCAGCTTTTACCCA
GAGGAGTACCGAGCCAGCAAGACGAGCTACACTGCCCAAGAGTTCAACTTTCTTAATGACTTGAATAACC
TGACCTTACCAACCGAGACAGGCAAGTTGAGCGAGCAGCAGAAGATCGACCTGGTGAATTGGGCTAAGGA
GACAAAGATCCTCGGACCGAAAAAGCTGCTTCAGGAAATTGCCAAGAGGAACAACTGCAAGTACGAGGAC
ATTCGCGGCTATCGGCTTGATAAGAAAGATAACCCCGATATGCATGTATTTGATGTGTATCGGAAGATGA
ATTTTGACCTGGAGACTATTTCCGTTAAGGATCTGTCAGTCGACTCTCTGAATCAGCTCGCGCGAATTCT
GACACTGAACACCGAGAGGGAGGGGATCGAAGAGGCCATCAAAAATCTGATGCCAAACCAGTTCACCGAG
AAGCAAATGCTTGAACTCATCGCCTTCCGCAAGAGTAATTCCTCTATCTTTGGGAAGGGGTGGCACAGTC
TGTCAATTAAACTGATGAAAGAGCTGATACCCGAGCTCTACCACACCAGTGACGAACAAATGACCATACT
CAATCGATTTGGTAAGTTCAAGCTCACGAAGCTCGACTCAAAAAGGACCAATTACATCGATGAAAACTTT
GTCACTGATGAAATCTATAACCCTGTAGTGGCCAAGAGTGTGAGGCAGGCAATAAAGATCATCAACGCTT
CCATTAAAAAGTGGGGGGACTTTGATAAGATCGTGATTGAGATGCCACGCGACAAGAATGAGGAGGAGGA
AAGGAAACGAATCGCCGATGGCCAGAAGGTGAATGCTAAGGAAAAAGAGCAGGCCGAGAAGCACGCCGCA
AAGCTCTTTAATGGCAAGGAAGAGCTCCCTTCTGAAGTTTTCCATGGATATAAGGAGCTGGCTTTGCGAA
TTAGACTCTGGTATCAGCAAGACCAGAAGTGCCTCTATTCTGGCAAGGAGATAACAATTTCAGACCTGAT
CTACAACAGGGAGCTCTTTGAGATTGACGCCATCCTTCCGCTGTCTCTTTCTTTTGACGACAGTCTGTCT
AACAAGGTCCTGGTTTACAGATGGGCAAATCAGGAGAAGGGCCAGAGGACCCCTTTCCAAGCCCTTGATT
CCATGAAATCAGCGTGGTCCTATCGGGAGTTCAAGAATGCAATCCTGCACAATTCTAAAATCAGCCGGAG
AAAGCGTGACTATTTTCTGACAGAACAAGACATTAGTAAGATTGAGGTGAAACAAAAGTTTATTGAGAGG
AACTTGGTGGACACACGGTACGCCAGTAGAACAGTTCTCAACGTGCTGCAGCAGTCCCTGAAGAATCTGG
AGAAGGAGACTAAGGTGTCCGTTGTCCGAGGACAGTTCACGTCCCAGCTGCGCCGGAAATGGCACATAGA
TAAGACCAGGGATACTTACCATCACCATGCGGTGGACGCACTGATTATCGCGGCCTCCGCTAAGTTGAGA
TATTGGAAGAAACAGGGCGACATCTTGTTCGAGAACTATCTCATCAATCGCCACGTAGATAGAGTAACCG
GGGAGATACAATCTGACGATAGCTATAAGGAGGAGGTGTTCACACCTCCCTACGACGGATTTGTCCAGAC
TATTAGCAACCCAGGGTTTGAGGACGAGATCCTTTTCTCCTATCAGGTAGACAGTAAAGTCAACAGAAAG
ATCTCAGACGCCACGATATACGCTACGAGGTCTGCGAAGCTCGAGAAGGACAAGAAGGAACAGACGTATG
TCTTGGGTAAGATAAAAGATATCTATTCACAAACTGGTTTTGAGAACTTCCTGAAGATCTATAATAAGGA
CAAGAGTAAGTTCCTGATCTACCAGAAGGACCCTGAGACTTGGGAAAAGATCATTGAACCAATTCTCAAA
AATTATCGGGAATTCGATAATAAAGGCAAGGATATCGTGAATCCATTTGAGAAATACAGGAATGATAACG
GGCCTATCTGCAAGTACAGTCGGAAAGGCAACGGCCCTGAGATCAAACAATTTAAATACTACGACACCGT
TTACAAAATTACAAGCGGTCTCGACATCAGCCCCCGCGAATCAAGAAATAAGGTAATTCTTCAAAGCCTG
AATCCGTGGAGAACCGACTTCTACTTTAACCCTAAGACTATGAAGTACGAACTTATGGGTATCAGATATG
TCGACCTGGAGTTCGAGAAAGGAACAGGGGACTACCTGATTTCTGACAATCTCTATAAAGAGATTAAAAA
GAACGAGGGGATCTCTGAGCTGAGTGTATTCAAGTTCACACTCTACAAGAACGATCTCCTGCTGATCAAG
GACACTGAGAACAACGAAGAGCAAATTTTTAGGTTTTGGTCTCGGAATGACCTGTCCTCCAAAAACCGGG
TGGAACTGAAGCCCTACGATAGGTCCCGCTTTTCCGGCAATGAGATCCTTATCACCAAAATGGGCAAGGC
ACCTAAGCAATGCATTAAGACTTTAACATACCAAAACATCTCCATTTATAAAATCAAAACAGACATCCTG
GGATTCAAATACTATCTGAAAAACGAAGGAAATAAGCCATTACTGCACTTTAAGAAGACCGGTCCTAAGA
AAAAGCGGAAAGTGGCTAGCATGGATGCTAAGTCACTAACTGCCTGGTCCCGGACACTGGTGACCTTCAA
GGATGTATTTGTGGACTTCACCAGGGAGGAGTGGAAGCTGCTGGACACTGCTCAGCAGATCGTGTACAGA
AATGTGATGCTGGAGAACTATAAGAACCTGGTTTCCTTGGGTTATCAGCTTACTAAGCCAGATGTGATCC
TCCGGTTGGAGAAGGGAGAAGAGCCCGCTAGCGAGGGCAGAGGAAGTCTTCTAACATGCGGTGACGTGGA
GGAGAATCCCGGCCCTGGACCAATGGTGAGCAAGGGCGAGGAGCTGTTCACCGGGGTGGTGCCCATCCTG
GTCGAGCTGGACGGCGACGTAAACGGCCACAAGTTCAGCGTGTCCGGCGAGGGCGAGGGCGATGCCACCT
ACGGCAAGCTGACCCTGAAGTTCATCTGCACCACCGGCAAGCTGCCCGTGCCCTGGCCCACCCTCGTGAC
CACCCTGACCTACGGCGTGCAGTGCTTCAGCCGCTACCCCGACCACATGAAGCAGCACGACTTCTTCAAG
TCCGCCATGCCCGAAGGCTACGTCCAGGAGCGCACCATCTTCTTCAAGGACGACGGCAACTACAAGACCC
GCGCCGAGGTGAAGTTCGAGGGCGACACCCTGGTGAACCGCATCGAGCTGAAGGGCATCGACTTCAAGGA
GGACGGCAACATCCTGGGGCACAAGCTGGAGTACAACTACAACAGCCACAACGTCTATATCATGGCCGAC
AAGCAGAAGAACGGCATCAAGGTGAACTTCAAGATCCGCCACAACATCGAGGACGGCAGCGTGCAGCTCG
CCGACCACTACCAGCAGAACACCCCCATCGGCGACGGCCCCGTGCTGCTGCCCGACAACCACTACCTGAG
CACCCAGTCCGCCCTGAGCAAAGACCCCAACGAGAAGCGCGATCACATGGTCCTGCTGGAGTTCGTGACC
GCCGCCGGGATCACTCTCGGCATGGACGAGCTGTACAAGGGATCCGGCGCAACAAACTTCTCTCTGCTGA
AACAAGCCGGAGATGTCGAAGAGAATCCTGGACCGAAGACCTTCAACATCTCTCAGCAGGATCTGGAGCT
GGTGGAGGTCGCCACTGAGAAGATCACCATGCTCTATGAGGACAACAAGCACCATGTCGGGGCGGCCATC
AGGACCAAGACTGGGGAGATCATCTCTGCTGTCCACATTGAGGCCTACATTGGCAGGGTCACTGTCTGTG
CTGAAGCCATTGCCATTGGGTCTGCTGTGAGCAACGGGCAGAAGGACTTTGACACCATTGTGGCTGTCAG
GCACCCCTACTCTGATGAGGTGGACAGATCCATCAGGGTGGTCAGCCCCTGTGGCATGTGCAGAGAGCTC
ATCTCTGACTATGCTCCTGACTGCTTTGTGCTCATTGAGATGAATGGCAAGCTGGTCAAAACCACCATTG
AGGAACTCATCCCCCTCAAGTACACCAGGAACTAAAGTTGATAATAGATAACTTCGTATAGCATACATTA
TACGAAGTTATGAATTCGATATCAAGCTTATCGATAATCAACCTCTGGATTACAAAATTTGTGAAAGATT
GACTGGTATTCTTAACTATGTTGCTCCTTTTACGCTATGTGGATACGCTGCTTTAATGCCTTTGTATCAT
GCTATTGCTTCCCGTATGGCTTTCATTTTCTCCTCCTTGTATAAATCCTGGTTGCTGTCTCTTTATGAGG
AGTTGTGGCCCGTTGTCAGGCAACGTGGCGTGGTGTGCACTGTGTTTGCTGACGCAACCCCCACTGGTTG
GGGCATTGCCACCACCTGTCAGCTCCTTTCCGGGACTTTCGCTTTCCCCCTCCCTATTGCCACGGCGGAA
CTCATCGCCGCCTGCCTTGCCCGCTGCTGGACAGGGGCTCGGCTGTTGGGCACTGACAATTCCGTGGTGT
TGTCGGGGAAATCATCGTCCTTTCCTTGGCTGCTCGCCTGTGTTGCCACCTGGATTCTGCGCGGGACGTC
CTTCTGCTACGTCCCTTCGGCCCTCAATCCAGCGGACCTTCCTTCCCGCGGCCTGCTGCCGGCTCTGCGG
CCTCTTCCGCGTCTTCGCCTTCGCCCTCAGACGAGTCGGATCTCCCTTTGGGCCGCCTCCCCGCATCGAT
ACCGTCGACCTCGAGACCTAGAAAAACATGGAGCAATCACAAGTAGCAATACAGCAGCTACCAATGCTGA
TTGTGCCTGGCTAGAAGCACAAGAGGAGGAGGAGGTGGGTTTTCCAGTCACACCTCAGGTACCTTTAAGA
CCAATGACTTACAAGGCAGCTGTAGATCTTAGCCACTTTTTAAAAGAAAAGGGGGGACTGGAAGGGCTAA
TTCACTCCCAACGAAGACAAGATATCCTTGATCTGTGGATCTACCACACACAAGGCTACTTCCCTGATTG
GCAGAACTACACACCAGGGCCAGGGATCAGATATCCACTGACCTTTGGATGGTGCTACAAGCTAGTACCA
GTTGAGCAAGAGAAGGTAGAAGAAGCCAATGAAGGAGAGAACACCCGCTTGTTACACCCTGTGAGCCTGC
ATGGGATGGATGACCCGGAGAGAGAAGTATTAGAGTGGAGGTTTGACAGCCGCCTAGCATTTCATCACAT
GGCCCGAGAGCTGCATCCGGACTGTACTGGGTCTCTCTGGTTAGACCAGATCTGAGCCTGGGAGCTCTCT
GGCTAACTAGGGAACCCACTGCTTAAGCCTCAATAAAGCTTGCCTTGAGTGCTTCAAGTAGTGTGTGCCC
GTCTGTTGTGTGACTCTGGTAACTAGAGATCCCTCAGACCCTTTTAGTCAGTGTGGAAAATCTCTAGCAG
GGCCCGTTTAAACCCGCTGATCAGCCTCGACTGTGCCTTCTAGTTGCCAGCCATCTGTTGTTTGCCCCTC
CCCCGTGCCTTCCTTGACCCTGGAAGGTGCCACTCCCACTGTCCTTTCCTAATAAAATGAGGAAATTGCA
TCGCATTGTCTGAGTAGGTGTCATTCTATTCTGGGGGGTGGGGTGGGGCAGGACAGCAAGGGGGAGGATT
GGGAAGACAATAGCAGGCATGCTGGGGATGCGGTGGGCTCTATGGCTTCTGAGGCGGAAAGAACCAGCTG
GGGCTCTAGGGGGTATCCCC
[124 nt withheld, positions 10171-10294]
C
[91 nt withheld, positions 10296-10386]
A
[49 nt withheld, positions 10388-10436]
CCTTTGACGTTGGAGTCCACGTTCTTT
[37 nt withheld, positions 10464-10500]
ACCCTATCTCGGTCTATTCTTTTGATTTATAAGGGATTTTGCCGATTTCGGCCTATTGGTTAAAAAATGA
GCTGATTTAACAAAAATTTAACGCGAATTAATTCTGTGGAATGTGTGTCAGTTAGGGTGTGGAAAGTCCC
CAGGCTCCCCAGCAGGCAGAAGTATGCAAAGCATGCATCTCAATTAGTCAGCAACCAGGTGTGGAAAGTC
CCCAGGCTCCCCAGCAGGCAGAAGTATGCAAAGCATGCATCTCAATTAGTCAGCAACCATAGTCCCGCCC
CTAACTCCGCCCATCCCGCCCCTAACTCCGCCCAGTTCCGCCCATTCTCCGCCCCATGGCTGACTAATTT
TTTTTATTTATGCAGAGGCCGAGGCCGCCTCTGCCTCTGAGCTATTCCAGAAGTAGTGAGGAGGCTTTTT
TGGAGGCCTAGGCTTTTGCAAAAAGCTCCCGGGAGCTTGTATATCCATTTTCGGATCTGATCAGCACGTG
TTGACAATTAATCATCGGCATAGTATATCGGCATAGTATAATACGACAAGGTGAGGAACTAAACCATGGC
CAAGTTGACCAGTGCCGTTCCGGTGCTCACCGCGCGCGACGTCGCCGGAGCGGTCGAGTTCTGGACCGAC
CGGCTCGGGTTCTCCCGGGACTTCGTGGAGGACGACTTCGCCGGTGTGGTCCGGGACGACGTGACCCTGT
TCATCAGCGCGGTCCAGGACCAGGTGGTGCCGGACAACACCCTGGCCTGGGTGTGGGTGCGCGGCCTGGA
CGAGCTGTACGCCGAGTGGTCGGAGGTCGTGTCCACGAACTTCCGGGACGCCTCCGGGCCGGCCATGACC
GAGATCGGCGAGCAGCCGTGGGGGCGGGAGTTCGCCCTGCGCGACCCGGCCGGCAACTGCGTGCACTTCG
TGGCCGAGGAGCAGGACTGACACGTGCTACGAGATTTCGATTCCACCGCCGCCTTCTATGAAAGGTTGGG
CTTCGGAATCGTTTTCCGGGACGCCGGCTGGATGATCCTCCAGCGCGGGGATCTCATGCTGGAGTTCTTC
GCCCACCCCAACTTGTTTATTGCAGCTTATAATGGTTACAAATAAAGCAATAGCATCACAAATTTCACAA
ATAAAGCATTTTTTTCACTGCATTCTAGTTGTGGTTTGTCCAAACTCATCAATGTATCTTATCATGTCTG
TATACCGTCGACCTCTAGCTAGAGCTTGGCGTAATCATGGTCATAGCTGTTTCCTGTGTGAAATTGTTAT
CCGCTCACAATTCCACACAACATACGAGCCGGAAGCATAAAGTGTAAAGCCTGGGGTGCCTAATGAGTGA
GCTAACTCACATTAATTGCGTTGCGCTCACTGCCCGCTTTCCAGTCGGGAAACCTGTCGTGCCAGCTGCA
TTAATGAATCGGCCAACGCGCGGGGAGAGGCGGTTTGCGTATTGGGCGCTCTTCCGCTTCCTCGCTCACT
GACTCGCTGCGCTCGGTCGTTCGGCTGCGGCGAGCGGTATCAGCTCACTCAAAGGCGGTAATACGGTTAT
CCACAGAATCAGGGGATAACGCAGGAAAGAACATGTGAGCAAAAGGCCAGCAAAAGGCCAGGAACCGTAA
AAAGGCCGCGTTGCTGGCGTTTTTCCATAGGCTCCGCCCCCCTGACGAGCATCACAAAAATCGACGCTCA
AGTCAGAGGTGGCGAAACCCGACAGGACTATAAAGATACCAGGCGTTTCCCCCTGGAAGCTCCCTCGTGC
GCTCTCCTGTTCCGACCCTGCCGCTTACCGGATACCTGTCCGCCTTTCTCCCTTCGGGAAGCGTGGCGCT
TTCTCATAGCTCACGCTGTAGGTATCTCAGTTCGGTGTAGGTCGTTCGCTCCAAGCTGGGCTGTGTGCAC
GAACCCCCCGTTCAGCCCGACCGCTGCGCCTTATCCGGTAACTATCGTCTTGAGTCCAACCCGGTAAGAC
ACGACTTATCGCCACTGGCAGCAGCCACTGGTAACAGGATTAGCAGAGCGAGGTATGTAGGCGGTGCTAC
AGAGTTCTTGAAGTGGTGGCCTAACTACGGCTACACTAGAAGAACAGTATTTGGTATCTGCGCTCTGCTG
AAGCCAGTTACCTTCGGAAAAAGAGTTGGTAGCTCTTGATCCGGCAAACAAACCACCGCTGGTAGCGGTG
GTTTTTTTGTTTGCAAGCAGCAGATTACGCGCAGAAAAAAAGGATCTCAAGAAGATCCTTTGATCTTTTC
TACGGGGTCTGACGCTCAGTGGAACGAAAACTCACGTTAAGGGATTTTGGTCATGAGATTATCAAAAAGG
ATCTTCACCTAGATCCTTTTAAATTAAAAATGAAGTTTTAAATCAATCTAAAGTATATATGAGTAAACTT
GGTCTGACAGTTACCAATGCTTAATCAGTGAGGCACCTATCTCAGCGATCTGTCTATTTCGTTCATCCAT
AGTTGCCTGACTCCCCGTCGTGTAGATAACTACGATACGGGAGGGCTTACCATCTGGCCCCAGTGCTGCA
ATGATACCGCGAGACCCACGCTCACCGGCTCCAGATTTATCAGCAATAAACCAGCCAGCCGGAAGGGCCG
AGCGCAGAAGTGGTCCTGCAACTTTATCCGCCTCCATCCAGTCTATTAATTGTTGCCGGGAAGCTAGAGT
AAGTAGTTCGCCAGTTAATAGTTTGCGCAACGTTGTTGCCATTGCTACAGGCATCGTGGTGTCACGCTCG
TCGTTTGGTATGGCTTCATTCAGCTCCGGTTCCCAACGATCAAGGCGAGTTACATGATCCCCCATGTTGT
GCAAAAAAGCGGTTAGCTCCTTCGGTCCTCCGATCGTTGTCAGAAGTAAGTTGGCCGCAGTGTTATCACT
CATGGTTATGGCAGCACTGCATAATTCTCTTACTGTCATGCCATCCGTAAGATGCTTTTCTGTGACTGGT
GAGTACTCAACCAAGTCATTCTGAGAATAGTGTATGCGGCGACCGAGTTGCTCTTGCCCGGCGTCAATAC
GGGATAATACCGCGCCACATAGCAGAACTTTAAAAGTGCTCATCATTGGAAAACGTTCTTCGGGGCGAAA
ACTCTCAAGGATCTTACCGCTGTTGAGATCCAGTTCGATGTAACCCACTCGTGCACCCAACTGATCTTCA
GCATCTTTTACTTTCACCAGCGTTTCTGGGTGAGCAAAAACAGGAAGGCAAAATGCCGCAAAAAAGGGAA
TAAGGGCGACACGGAAATGTTGAATACTCATACTCTTCCTTTTTCAATATTATTGAAGCATTTATCAGGG
TTATTGTCTCATGAGCGGATACATATTTGAATGTATTTAGAAAAATAAACAAATAGGGGTTCCGCGCACA
TTTCCCCGAAAAGTGCCACCTGACGTCGACGGATCGGGAGATCTCCCGATCCCCTATGGTGCACTCTCAG
TACAATCTGCTCTGATGCCGCATAGTTAAGCCAGTATCTGCTCCCTGCTTGTGTGTTGGAGGTCGCTGAG
TAGTGCGCGAGCAAAATTTAAGCTACAACAAGGCAAGGCTTGACCGACAATTGCATGAAGAATCTGCTTA
GGGTTAGGCGTTTTGCGCTGCTTCGCGATGTACGGGCCAGATATACGCGTTGACATTGATTATTGACTAG
TTATTAATAGTAATCAATTACGGGGTCATTAGTTCATAGCCCATATATGGAGTTCCGCGTTACATAACTT
ACGGTAAATGGCCCGCCTGGCTGACCGCCCAACGACCCCCGCCCATTGACGTCAATAATGACGTATGT
